>Addgene plasmid #108201 | pM2GG | addgene full sequence | sequence record 208649 | Addgene NGS Result
TAATACGACTCACTATAGGGGAATTGTGAGCGGATAACAATTCCCCTCTAGAAATAATTTTGTTTAACTT
TAAGAAGGAGATATACCATGGGCAGCAGCCATCATCATCATCATCACAGCAGCGGCCTGGTGCCGCGCGG
CAGCCATATGAAATTCAAAGTTATCGACGCGAACTCTATGGCGACCATCTTCCGTACCATCGGCGAGTTT
ATGCCGGAGATTACCCTGATCGGTACCAAAGAAGGTGTTCGTCTGAGCGGTGTTGACCCGGCACGTGTTG
CGCTGATCGACATCTTCATCCCGCAGGCGTACTTCCACGAGTACGAAAGCGCAGAGAAAGAAACCGTTAC
CGTGAAGCTGGAGGAGATCATCGCGAGCCTGAAAAACGTGAAGAAGAACGACTCTCTGACCTTCCAGTCT
GGTGAGGACCGTCTGATGATCACTCTGGACGGTGACTTTGAGCGCACCTTTTATCTGCCGATCCTGATGG
GCGAGGAACCGTCTCTGCCGTCCATCAAACTGGAGTTCGCGTTCAAGGCGAAAATGCTGACCTCTACCTT
TTCCAACGTTATGCAGATCCTGGGCGACCTGGGTGACGCGCTGACCCTGTCTGCGGAGGGTGGTAAACTG
ACTTTCATGGTTGAGGGCGACGTTGGTTCTAGCAAGGTGGAGCTGTCCGAAGAATCCGGTACTCTGCTGG
AAGCGACCGGTGCGGACGCTAAGGGCACCTACGGCATGGACTACCTGGTTAAGACCGCGAAGATGCGCAA
CTCTTCCGACATCGTTGAACTGATGTTTGGTTCCCAGCTGCCGATTAAGCTGCGTTTCGAACTGCCGCAG
GAAGGCTACGGCGACTTCTATATTGCACCGCGTGCGGAAGGAGTGAGACCGGATCCGAATTCGAGCTCCG
TCGACAAGCTTGCGGCCGCACTCGAGCACCACCACCACCACCACTGAGATCCGGCTGCTAACAAAGCCCG
AAAGGAAGCTGAGTTGGCTGCTGCCACCGCTGAGCAATAACTAGCATAACCCCTTGGGGCCTCTAAACGG
GTCTTGAGGGGTTTTTTGCTGAAAGGAGGAACTATATCCGGATTGGCGAATGGG
[124 nt withheld, positions 1105-1228]
C
[91 nt withheld, positions 1230-1320]
A
[49 nt withheld, positions 1322-1370]
CCTTTGACGTTGGAGTCCACGTTCTTT
[37 nt withheld, positions 1398-1434]
ACCCTATCTCGGTCTATTCTTTTGATTTATAAGGGATTTTGCCGATTTCGGCCTATTGGTTAAAAAATGA
GCTGATTTAACAAAAATTTAACGCGAATTTTAACAAAATATTAACGCTTACAATTTAGGTGGCACTTTTC
GGGGAAATGTGCGCGGAACCCCTATTTGTTTATTTTTCTAAATACATTCAAATATGTATCCGCTCATGAA
TTAATTCTTAGAAAAACTCATCGAGCATCAAATGAAACTGCAATTTATTCATATCAGGATTATCAATACC
ATATTTTTGAAAAAGCCGTTTCTGTAATGAAGGAGAAAACTCACCGAGGCAGTTCCATAGGATGGCAAGA
TCCTGGTATCGGTCTGCGATTCCGACTCGTCCAACATCAATACAACCTATTAATTTCCCCTCGTCAAAAA
TAAGGTTATCAAGTGAGAAATCACCATGAGTGACGACTGAATCCGGTGAGAATGGCAAAAGTTTATGCAT
TTCTTTCCAGACTTGTTCAACAGGCCAGCCATTACGCTCGTCATCAAAATCACTCGCATCAACCAAACCG
TTATTCATTCGTGATTGCGCCTGAGCGAGACGAAATACGCGATCGCTGTTAAAAGGACAATTACAAACAG
GAATCGAATGCAACCGGCGCAGGAACACTGCCAGCGCATCAACAATATTTTCACCTGAATCAGGATATTC
TTCTAATACCTGGAATGCTGTTTTCCCGGGGATCGCAGTGGTGAGTAACCATGCATCATCAGGAGTACGG
ATAAAATGCTTGATGGTCGGAAGAGGCATAAATTCCGTCAGCCAGTTTAGTCTGACCATCTCATCTGTAA
CATCATTGGCAACGCTACCTTTGCCATGTTTCAGAAACAACTCTGGCGCATCGGGCTTCCCATACAATCG
ATAGATTGTCGCACCTGATTGCCCGACATTATCGCGAGCCCATTTATACCCATATAAATCAGCATCCATG
TTGGAATTTAATCGCGGCCTAGAGCAAGACGTTTCCCGTTGAATATGGCTCATAACACCCCTTGTATTAC
TGTTTATGTAAGCAGACAGTTTTATTGTTCATGACCAAAATCCCTTAACGTGAGTTTTCGTTCCACTGAG
CGTCAGACCCCGTAGAAAAGATCAAAGGATCTTCTTGAGATCCTTTTTTTCTGCGCGTAATCTGCTGCTT
GCAAACAAAAAAACCACCGCTACCAGCGGTGGTTTGTTTGCCGGATCAAGAGCTACCAACTCTTTTTCCG
AAGGTAACTGGCTTCAGCAGAGCGCAGATACCAAATACTGTCCTTCTAGTGTAGCCGTAGTTAGGCCACC
ACTTCAAGAACTCTGTAGCACCGCCTACATACCTCGCTCTGCTAATCCTGTTACCAGTGGCTGCTGCCAG
TGGCGATAAGTCGTGTCTTACCGGGTTGGACTCAAGACGATAGTTACCGGATAAGGCGCAGCGGTCGGGC
TGAACGGGGGGTTCGTGCACACAGCCCAGCTTGGAGCGAACGACCTACACCGAACTGAGATACCTACAGC
GTGAGCTATGAGAAAGCGCCACGCTTCCCGAAGGGAGAAAGGCGGACAGGTATCCGGTAAGCGGCAGGGT
CGGAACAGGAGAGCGCACGAGGGAGCTTCCAGGGGGAAACGCCTGGTATCTTTATAGTCCTGTCGGGTTT
CGCCACCTCTGACTTGAGCGTCGATTTTTGTGATGCTCGTCAGGGGGGCGGAGCCTATGGAAAAACGCCA
GCAACGCGGCCTTTTTACGGTTCCTGGCCTTTTGCTGGCCTTTTGCTCACATGTTCTTTCCTGCGTTATC
CCCTGATTCTGTGGATAACCGTATTACCGCCTTTGAGTGAGCTGATACCGCTCGCCGCAGCCGAACGACC
GAGCGCAGCGAGTCAGTGAGCGAGGAAGCGGAAGAGCGCCTGATGCGGTATTTTCTCCTTACGCATCTGT
GCGGTATTTCACACCGCAATGGTGCACTCTCAGTACAATCTGCTCTGATGCCGCATAGTTAAGCCAGTAT
ACACTCCGCTATCGCTACGTGACTGGGTCATGGCTGCGCCCCGACACCCGCCAACACCCGCTGACGCGCC
CTGACGGGCTTGTCTGCTCCCGGCATCCGCTTACAGACAAGCTGTGACCGTCTCCGGGAGCTGCATGTGT
CAGAGGTTTTCACCGTCATCACCGAAACGCGCGAGGCAGCTGCGGTAAAGCTCATCAGCGTGGTCGTGAA
GCGATTCACAGATGTCTGCCTGTTCATCCGCGTCCAGCTCGTTGAGTTTCTCCAGAAGCGTTAATGTCTG
GCTTCTGATAAAGCGGGCCATGTTAAGGGCGGTTTTTTCCTGTTTGGTCACTGATGCCTCCGTGTAAGGG
GGATTTCTGTTCATGGGGGTAATGATACCGATGAAACGAGAGAGGATGCTCACGATACGGGTTACTGATG
ATGAACATGCCCGGTTACTGGAACGTTGTGAGGGTAAACAACTGGCGGTATGGATGCGGCGGGACCAGAG
AAAAATCACTCAGGGTCAATGCCAGCGCTTCGTTAATACAGATGTAGGTGTTCCACAGGGTAGCCAGCAG
CATCCTGCGATGCAGATCCGGAACATAATGGTGCAGGGCGCTGACTTCCGCGTTTCCAGACTTTACGAAA
CACGGAAACCGAAGACCATTCATGTTGTTGCTCAGGTCGCAGACGTTTTGCAGCAGCAGTCGCTTCACGT
TCGCTCGCGTATCGGTGATTCATTCTGCTAACCAGTAAGGCAACCCCGCCAGCCTAGCCGGGTCCTCAAC
GACAGGAGCACGATCATGCGCACCCGTGGGGCCGCCATGCCGGCGATAATGGCCTGCTTCTCGCCGAAAC
GTTTGGTGGCGGGACCAGTGACGAAGGCTTGAGCGAGGGCGTGCAAGATTCCGAATACCGCAAGCGACAG
GCCGATCATCGTCGCGCTCCAGCGAAAGCGGTCCTCGCCGAAAATGACCCAGAGCGCTGCCGGCACCTGT
CCTACGAGTTGCATGATAAAGAAGACAGTCATAAGTGCGGCGACGATAGTCATGCCCCGCGCCCACCGGA
AGGAGCTGACTGGGTTGAAGGCTCTCAAGGGCATCGGTCGAGATCCCGGTGCCTAATGAGTGAGCTAACT
TACATTAATTGCGTTGCGCTCACTGCCCGCTTTCCAGTCGGGAAACCTGTCGTGCCAGCTGCATTAATGA
ATCGGCCAACGCGCGGGGAGAGGCGGTTTGCGTATTGGGCGCCAGGGTGGTTTTTCTTTTCACCAGTGAG
ACGGGCAACAGCTGATTGCCCTTCACCGCCTGGCCCTGAGAGAGTTGCAGCAAGCGGTCCACGCTGGTTT
GCCCCAGCAGGCGAAAATCCTGTTTGATGGTGGTTAACGGCGGGATATAACATGAGCTGTCTTCGGTATC
GTCGTATCCCACTACCGAGATATCCGCACCAACGCGCAGCCCGGACTCGGTAATGGCGCGCATTGCGCCC
AGCGCCATCTGATCGTTGGCAACCAGCATCGCAGTGGGAACGATGCCCTCATTCAGCATTTGCATGGTTT
GTTGAAAACCGGACATGGCACTCCAGTCGCCTTCCCGTTCCGCTATCGGCTGAATTTGATTGCGAGTGAG
ATATTTATGCCAGCCAGCCAGACGCAGACGCGCCGAGACAGAACTTAATGGGCCCGCTAACAGCGCGATT
TGCTGGTGACCCAATGCGACCAGATGCTCCACGCCCAGTCGCGTACCGTCTTCATGGGAGAAAATAATAC
TGTTGATGGGTGTCTGGTCAGAGACATCAAGAAATAACGCCGGAACATTAGTGCAGGCAGCTTCCACAGC
AATGGCATCCTGGTCATCCAGCGGATAGTTAATGATCAGCCCACTGACGCGTTGCGCGAGAAGATTGTGC
ACCGCCGCTTTACAGGCTTCGACGCCGCTTCGTTCTACCATCGACACCACCACGCTGGCACCCAGTTGAT
CGGCGCGAGATTTAATCGCCGCGACAATTTGCGACGGCGCGTGCAGGGCCAGACTGGAGGTGGCAACGCC
AATCAGCAACGACTGTTTGCCCGCCAGTTGTTGTGCCACGCGGTTGGGAATGTAATTCAGCTCCGCCATC
GCCGCTTCCACTTTTTCCCGCGTTTTCGCAGAAACGTGGCTGGCCTGGTTCACCACGCGGGAAACGGTCT
GATAAGAGACACCGGCATACTCTGCGACATCGTATAACGTTACTGGTTTCACATTCACCACCCTGAATTG
ACTCTCTTCCGGGCGCTATCATGCCATACCGCGAAAGGTTTTGCGCCATTCGATGGTGTCCGGGATCTCG
ACGCTCTCCCTTATGCGACTCCTGCATTAGGAAGCAGCCCAGTAGTAGGTTGAGGCCGTTGAGCACCGCC
GCCGCAAGGAATGGTGCATGCAAGGAGATGGCGCCCAACAGTCCCCCGGCCACGGGGCCTGCCACCATAC
CCACGCCGAAACAAGCGCTCATGAGCCCGAAGTGGCGAGCCCGATCTTCCCCATCGGTGATGTCGGCGAT
ATAGGCGCCAGCAACCGCACCTGTGGCGCCGGTGATGCCGGCCACGATGCGTCCGGCGTAGAGGATCGAG
ATCTCGATCCCGCGAAAT
Features (pLannotate 1.2.2; 21 found; start..end, strand, type, name):
      1..19      +  promoter       T7 promoter: promoter for bacteriophage T7 RNA polymerase
     20..44      +  protein_bind   lac operator: The lac repressor binds to the lac operator to inhibit transcription in E. coli. This inhibition can be relieved by adding lactose or isopropyl-β-D-thiogalactopyranoside (IPTG). lac repressor encoded by lacI
     59..81      +  RBS            RBS: efficient ribosome binding site from bacteriophage T7 gene 10 (Olins and Rangwala, 1989)
    100..116     +  CDS            capTEV™ (fragment): composite tag for in vivo biotinylation, TEV protease cleavage, and 6xHis tagging
    127..144     +  CDS            thrombin site: thrombin recognition and cleavage site
    148..879     +  CDS            pcn2: PCNA2_SACS2 - Also known as pcnA-2. Experimental evidence at protein level: Swiss-Prot protein existence level 1. One of the sliding clamp subunits that acts as a moving platform for DNA processing. Responsible for tethering the catalytic subunit of DNA polymerase to DNA during high-speed replication. Heterotrimer stimulates the Holliday junction resolvase Hjc. DNA polymerase I, DNA ligase and the flap endonuclease may be constitutively associated with the PCNA heterotrimer forming a scanning complex able to couple DNA synthesis and Okazaki fragment maturation. From Saccharolobus solfataricus
    937..954     +  CDS            9xHis (fragment): 9xHis affinity tag
    964..1013    +  CDS            SET1 (fragment): solubility-enhancement tag derived from T7 phage gene 10B
   1021..1068    +  terminator     T7 terminator: transcription terminator for bacteriophage T7 RNA polymerase
   1105..1533    +  rep_origin     f1 ori (sequence partly withheld): f1 bacteriophage origin of replication; arrow indicates direction of (+) strand synthesis
   1586..1643    +  promoter       AmpR promoter (fragment): bla
   1652..2467    -  CDS            KanR: aminoglycoside phosphotransferase; aph(3')-Ia; confers resistance to kanamycin in bacteria or G418 (Geneticin®) in eukaryotes
   2589..3177    +  rep_origin     ori: high-copy-number ColE1/pMB1/pBR322/pUC origin of replication
   3363..3502    -  misc_feature   bom: basis of mobility region from pBR322
   3604..3795    -  CDS            rop: Rop protein, which maintains plasmids at low copy number; rop
   3812..4192    +  CDS            YPB1_ECOLX: Protein predicted: Swiss-Prot protein existence level 4. From Escherichia coli.
   4264..4555    -  CDS            TcR (fragment): tetracycline efflux protein; tet; confers resistance to tetracycline
   4570..4591    -  protein_bind   CAP binding site: CAP binding activates transcription in the presence of cAMP. E. coli catabolite activator protein
   4604..5686    -  CDS            lacI: lac repressor; lacI; The lac repressor binds to the lac operator to inhibit transcription in E. coli. This inhibition can be relieved by adding lactose or isopropyl-β-D-thiogalactopyranoside (IPTG).
   5687..5764    -  promoter       lacI promoter: lacI
   5772..6051    -  CDS            TcR (fragment): tetracycline efflux protein; tet; confers resistance to tetracycline
