[The description below was written by a language model from this plasmid's Addgene catalogue record and pLannotate feature annotations shown in this document.]
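Description:
pM2GG is a bacterial expression plasmid built on the pET-28b(+) backbone for producing PCNA2 from the thermoacidophilic archaeon Metallosphaera sedula (MsePCNA2) in E. coli. The roughly 750 bp insert, listed as synthetic, sits between the NdeI and BamHI sites, both of which are retained. The automated annotation labels this open reading frame by its closest database match, the Saccharolobus solfataricus PCNA2 homologue, a sliding clamp subunit that assembles with two other PCNA proteins into a heterotrimeric ring. The catalogue entry identifies the actual source as M. sedula.

Transcription is driven by a T7 promoter followed by a lac operator and the T7 gene 10 ribosome binding site, and ends at the T7 terminator. The plasmid-borne lacI gene supplies repressor, so expression stays low until IPTG is added in a host that provides T7 RNA polymerase. Upstream of the insert the backbone contributes an N-terminal His6 tag and a thrombin cleavage site. A second His-tag sequence lies downstream, and the catalogue lists it as a C-terminal tag, although the record does not show whether the insert reads through into it. The features annotated as capTEV, 9xHis and SET1 fragments are most likely partial matches to these His tags and neighbouring backbone sequence rather than separate functional elements.

The plasmid is selected with kanamycin through the aph(3')-Ia gene. It replicates from a pBR322-type origin accompanied by bom and rop, consistent with its low copy listing, and it also carries an f1 origin. According to the associated publication title, the protein is one subunit of a heterotrimeric M. sedula scaffold used to assemble stable artificial multienzyme complexes.
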