Addgene plasmid #108201: pM2GG
Purpose: M. sedula PCNA2
Depositing lab: Teruyuki Nagamune. Depositing organization: The University of Tokyo. Publication: A Stable Artificial Multienzymatic Complex Using a Heterotrimeric Protein From Metallosphaera sedula. Iwata F, Hirakawa H, Nagamune T. Biotechnol J. 2018 Nov;13(11):e1700662. doi: 10.1002/biot.201700662. Epub 2018 Apr 30. PubMed 29663675.
Backbone
  Vector backbone: pET-28b(+)
  Backbone manufacturer: Merck Millipore
  Backbone size w/o insert (bp): 5330
  Total vector size (bp): 6076
  Vector type: Bacterial Expression
Growth in bacteria
  Bacterial resistance: Kanamycin, 50 μg/mL
  Growth temperature: 37°C
  Growth strain: DH5alpha
  Growth instructions: Supplement with 1% glucose is recommended to suppress leaky expression.
  Copy number: Low Copy
Gene/Insert
  Gene/Insert name: M. sedula PCNA2 (alt name: MsePCNA2)
  Species: Synthetic; Metallosphaera sedula
  Insert size (bp): 750
  Promoter: T7 promoter
  Tag / fusion protein: His6 tag (N terminal on backbone); His6 tag (C terminal on backbone)
  Cloning method: Restriction Enzyme; 5′ cloning site NdeI (not destroyed); 3′ cloning site BamHI (not destroyed)
  Sequencing primers: 5′ T7; 3′ T7 Terminal
Terms and licenses: Academic/Nonprofit Terms; Industry Terms: Not Available to Industry
How to cite: pM2GG was a gift from Teruyuki Nagamune (Addgene plasmid # 108201 ; http://n2t.net/addgene:108201 ; RRID:Addgene_108201)
